>Addgene plasmid #64695 | pCARSF63 | depositor partial sequence | sequence record 110324 | T7
TGTTTAACTTTAATAAGGAGATATACCATGGGCAGCAGCCATCATCATCATCATCACGGCAGCGATAAAA
TTATTCACCTGACTGACGACAGTTTTGACACGGATGTACTCAAAGCGGACGGGGCGATCCTCGTCGATTT
CTGGGCAGAGTGGTGCGGTCCGTGCAAAATGATCGCCCCGATTCTGGATGAAATCGCTGACGAATATCAG
GGCAAACTGACCGTTGCAAAACTGAACATCGATCAAAACCCTGGCACTGCGCCGAAATATGGCATCCGTG
GTATCCCGACTCTGCTGCTGTTCAAAAACGGTGAAGTGGCGGCAACCAAAGTGGGTGCACTGTCTAAAGG
TCAGTTGAAAGAGTTCCTCGACGCTAACCTGGCGGGAACTAGTGACTCAGAAGTCAATCAAGAAGCTAAG
CCAGAGGTCAAGCCAGAAGTCAAGCCTGAGACTCACATCAATTTAAAGGTGTCCGATGGATCTTCAGAAA
TCTTCTTTAAGATCAAAAAGACCACTCCTTTAAGAAGGCTGATGGAAGCGTTCGCTAAAAGACAGGGTAA
GGAAATGGACTCCTTAAGATTCTTGTACGACGGTATTAGAATTCAAGCTGATCAGACCCCTGAAGATTTG
GACATGGAGGATAACGATATTATTGAGACTCACAGAGAACAGATTGGTGGATCCCATATGCAGTACAAAC
TTATCCTGAACGGTAAAACCCTGAAAGGTGAAACCACCACCGAAGCTGTTGACGCTGCTACCGCGGAAAA
AGTTTTCAAACAGTACGCTAACGACAACGGTGTTGACGGTGAATGGACCTACGACGACGCTACCAAAACC
TACACCGTAACGGAAGGATCCTGTTTAAGCTATGAAACGGAAATATTGACAGTAGAATATGGATTATTAC
CGATTGGTAAAATTGTAGAAAAGCGCATCGAATGTACTGTTTATAGCGTTGATAATAATGGAAATATTTA
TACACAACCTGTAGCACAATGGCACGA
