>Addgene plasmid #64695 | pCARSF63 | addgene partial sequence | sequence record 121074 | T7 5'-TAATACGACTCACTATAGGG-3'
TTTTGTTTAACTTTAATAAGGAGATATACCATGGGCAGCAGCCATCATCATCATCATCACGGCAGCGATA
AAATTATTCACCTGACTGACGACAGTTTTGACACGGATGTACTCAAAGCGGACGGGGCGATCCTCGTCGA
TTTCTGGGCAGAGTGGTGCGGTCCGTGCAAAATGATCGCCCCGATTCTGGATGAAATCGCTGACGAATAT
CAGGGCAAACTGACCGTTGCAAAACTGAACATCGATCAAAACCCTGGCACTGCGCCGAAATATGGCATCC
GTGGTATCCCGACTCTGCTGCTGTTCAAAAACGGTGAAGTGGCGGCAACCAAAGTGGGTGCACTGTCTAA
AGGTCAGTTGAAAGAGTTCCTCGACGCTAACCTGGCGGGAACTAGTGACTCAGAAGTCAATCAAGAAGCT
AAGCCAGAGGTCAAGCCAGAAGTCAAGCCTGAGACTCACATCAATTTAAAGGTGTCCGATGGATCTTCAG
AAATCTTCTTTAAGATCAAAAAGACCACTCCTTTAAGAAGGCTGATGGAAGCGTTCGCTAAAAGACAGGG
TAAGGAAATGGACTCCTTAAGATTCTTGTACGACGGTATTAGAATTCAAGCTGATCAGACCCCTGAAGAT
TTGGACATGGAGGATAACGATATTATTGAGACTCACAGAGAACAGATTGGTGGATCCCATATGCAGTACA
AACTTATCCTGAACGGTAAAACCCTGAAAGGTGAAACCACCACCGAAGCTGTTGACGCTGCTACCGCGGA
AAAAGTTTTCAAACAG
