>Addgene plasmid #64695 | pCARSF63 | addgene partial sequence | sequence record 121076 | T7term 5'-GCTAGTTATTGCTCAGCGG-3'
TAGACGAGTCCATGTGCTGGCGTTCAAATTTCGCAGCAGCGGTTTCTTTACCAGACTCGAGTGCGGCCGC
AAGCTTATTGAAGCTGCCACAAGGCAGGAACGTTGGATGGTTCCCATCCTGCCAAGGAGGTGTGGGGCTG
CAAACATTTATACGTCTTGCCGTTATATGTGACCAATTGTCCCGCAGTATAAGCTGTGTTGACCTGCCAA
GCGGATACACCAGGATTTGTGGTACCGAATTCGTTCGGCAAATTATCAACCCGCATCAAATCCAATTCAC
GTTCAAATATTTCATCAATTGGCAACATTTGACCATCAACAGTCATAAACTTATGGTCTTTTGTTGCCCG
AATCAATGAACCATCTTCCAAACAATACTCAAACACCTCTTGTTCTCCGCGATCGTGCCATTGTGCTACA
GGTTGTGTATAAATATTTCCATTATTATCAACGCTATAAACAGTACATTCGATGCGCTTTTCTACAATTT
TACCAATCGGTAATAATCCATATTCTACTGTCAATATTTCCGTTTCATAGCTTAAACAGGATCCTTCCGT
TACGGTGTAGGTTTTGGTAGCGTCGTCGTAGGTCCATTCACCGTCAACACCGTTGTCGTTAGCGTACTGT
TTGAAAACTTTTTCCGCGGTAGCAGCGTCAACAGCTTCGGTGGTGGTTTCACCTTTCAGGGTTTTACCGT
TCAGGATAAGTTTGTACTGCATATGGGATCCACCAATCTGTTCTCTGTGAGTCTCAATAATATCGTTATC
CTCCATGTCCAAATCTTCAGGGGTCTGATCAGCTTGAATTCTAATACCGTCGTACAAGAATC
