[The description below was written by a language model from this plasmid's Addgene catalogue record.]
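Description:
pCARSF63 is a bacterial expression vector listed as an empty backbone, built on pHYRSF53 (recorded backbone size 4540 bp) by adding a thioredoxin (TRX) module. It is a high-copy plasmid selected with kanamycin, and expression is driven by a T7 promoter, so production requires a host that supplies T7 RNA polymerase. The record names no origin of replication and includes no feature table, so the exact layout of the elements cannot be confirmed beyond the catalogue fields.

The encoded fusion is described as H6-TRX-Smt3-GB1-NpuDnaEN102-CBD. An N-terminal hexahistidine tag permits immobilised metal affinity purification. It is followed by TRX and Smt3, the yeast SUMO homologue, arranged in tandem as solubility-enhancing partners; Smt3 fusions can generally be removed by a SUMO-specific protease that recognises the folded Smt3 domain. GB1, commonly the B1 domain of protein G, occupies the position of the cargo and presumably serves as a model or placeholder that is exchanged for a protein of interest by restriction cloning, although the record does not say this explicitly. Downstream lies NpuDnaE-N102, by its name the N-terminal fragment of the naturally split Npu DnaE intein, which can pair with a matching C-terminal intein fragment for protein trans-splicing. It is followed by a CBD tag, most likely a chitin-binding domain, though the record does not expand the abbreviation.

The associated publication concerns tandem SUMO fusion vectors for improving soluble protein expression and purification. This fits use of the plasmid to produce soluble intein-fused precursors in bacteria.
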