Addgene plasmid #64695: pCARSF63
Purpose: (Empty Backbone) H6-TRX-Smt3-GB1-NpuDnaEN102-CBD
Depositing lab: Hideo Iwai. Depositing organization: University of Helsinki, Institute of Biotechnology. Publication: Tandem SUMO fusion vectors for improving soluble protein expression and purification. Guerrero F, Ciragan A, Iwai H. Protein Expr Purif. 2015 Aug 20. pii: S1046-5928(15)30039-5. doi: 10.1016/j.pep.2015.08.019. PubMed 26297996.
Backbone
  Vector backbone: pHYRSF53
  Backbone size (bp): 4540
  Modifications to backbone: Addition of TRX
  Vector type: Bacterial Expression
  Promoter: T7
  Tag / fusion protein: HisTag (N terminal on backbone); TRX (N terminal on insert); Smt3 (N terminal on insert); NpuDnaE-N102 (C terminal on backbone); CBD (C terminal on backbone)
Growth in bacteria
  Bacterial resistance: Kanamycin, 50 μg/mL
  Growth temperature: 37°C
  Growth strain: DH5alpha
  Copy number: High Copy
Gene/Insert
  Cloning method: Restriction Enzyme
  Sequencing primers: 5′ T7; 3′ T7 term
Terms and licenses: Academic/Nonprofit Terms; Industry Terms: Not Available to Industry
How to cite: pCARSF63 was a gift from Hideo Iwai (Addgene plasmid # 64695 ; http://n2t.net/addgene:64695 ; RRID:Addgene_64695)
